Addgene plasmid #199649: BAF-S4A-tet-puro
Purpose: Doxycycline-inducible BAF expression
Depositing lab: William Hahn. Depositing organization: Dana-Farber Cancer Institute. Publication: VRK1 as a synthetic lethal target in VRK2 promoter-methylated cancers of the nervous system. So J, Mabe NW, Englinger B, Chow KH, Moyer SM, Yerrum S, Trissal MC, Marques JG, Kwon JJ, Shim B, Pal S, Panditharatna E, Quinn T, Schaefer DA, Jeong D, Mayhew DL, Hwang J, Beroukhim R, Ligon KL, Stegmaier K, Filbin MG, Hahn WC. JCI Insight. 2022 Oct 10;7(19):e158755. doi: 10.1172/jci.insight.158755. PubMed 36040810.
Backbone
  Vector backbone: pLXI403
  Vector type: Lentiviral
  Selectable markers: Puromycin
Growth in bacteria
  Bacterial resistance: Ampicillin, 100 μg/mL
  Growth temperature: 30°C
  Growth strain: NEB Stable
  Copy number: High Copy
Gene/Insert
  Gene/Insert name: BAF
  Species: H. sapiens (human)
  Mutation: S4A
  Entrez Gene: BANF1 (a.k.a. BAF, BCRP1, D14S1460, NGPS)
  Cloning method: Gateway Cloning
Terms and licenses: Academic/Nonprofit Terms; Industry Terms: Not Available to Industry
How to cite: BAF-S4A-tet-puro was a gift from William Hahn (Addgene plasmid # 199649 ; http://n2t.net/addgene:199649 ; RRID:Addgene_199649)
