[The description below was written by a language model from this plasmid's Addgene catalogue record and pLannotate feature annotations shown in this document.]
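Description:
BAF-S4A-tet-puro is a lentiviral transfer plasmid built on the pLXI403 backbone for doxycycline-inducible expression of human BAF (barrier-to-autointegration factor, encoded by BANF1) carrying an S4A substitution. It is maintained in E. coli through a high-copy ColE1/pUC-type origin and an ampicillin resistance gene. The viral portion has a third-generation, self-inactivating layout. An RSV promoter drives a truncated HIV-1 5' LTR, followed by the Ψ packaging signal with a gag fragment, the Rev response element and the cPPT/CTS. A WPRE and a ΔU3 3' LTR close the genome, with an SV40 poly(A) signal and SV40 origin downstream.

The payload is an all-in-one Tet-On system. A tight TRE promoter (seven tet operators upstream of a minimal CMV promoter) controls the BANF1 open reading frame, which was introduced by Gateway cloning and is flanked by attB1 and attB2 sites. A short His-tag fragment is annotated just beyond attB2, but the record does not indicate whether it is fused to the protein. Downstream, a constitutive human PGK promoter drives puromycin N-acetyltransferase followed by the reverse tetracycline transactivator rtTA3. The element linking these two coding regions is not annotated. Transduced cells can therefore be selected with puromycin and already supply the transactivator, so adding doxycycline switches on the BAF mutant.

The record does not explain the purpose of the serine-to-alanine change. The associated publication concerns VRK1 as a synthetic lethal target in VRK2 promoter-methylated cancers of the nervous system, which suggests the construct was used to study BAF in that setting.
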