Features (pLannotate 1.2.2; 29 found; start..end, strand, type, name):
   1016..1604    +  rep_origin     ori: high-copy-number ColE1/pMB1/pBR322/pUC origin of replication
   1787..1879    +  CDS            lacI (fragment): lac repressor; lacI; The lac repressor binds to the lac operator to inhibit transcription in E. coli. This inhibition can be relieved by adding lactose or isopropyl-β-D-thiogalactopyranoside (IPTG).
   1892..1913    +  protein_bind   CAP binding site: CAP binding activates transcription in the presence of cAMP. E. coli catabolite activator protein
   1928..1958    +  promoter       lac promoter: promoter for the E. coli lac operon
   1966..1982    +  protein_bind   lac operator: The lac repressor binds to the lac operator to inhibit transcription in E. coli. This inhibition can be relieved by adding lactose or isopropyl-β-D-thiogalactopyranoside (IPTG). lac repressor encoded by lacI
   2027..2045    +  promoter       T3 promoter: promoter for bacteriophage T3 RNA polymerase
   2073..2299    +  promoter       RSV promoter: Rous sarcoma virus enhancer/promoter
   2300..2480    +  LTR            5' LTR (truncated): truncated 5' long terminal repeat (LTR) from HIV-1
   2527..2652    +  misc_feature   HIV-1 Ψ: packaging signal of human immunodeficiency virus type 1
   2636..2999    +  CDS            HIV-1 gag (fragment): gag protein from human immunodeficiency virus 1; gag
   3145..3378    +  misc_feature   RRE: The Rev response element (RRE) of HIV-1 allows for Rev-dependent mRNA export from the nucleus to the cytoplasm.
   3755..3779    +  CDS            Rev (fragment): human immunodeficiency virus 1 (HIV-1) Rev protein; rev; enhances nuclear export of unspliced and incompletely spliced viral mRNAs
   3820..3937    +  misc_feature   cPPT/CTS: central polypurine tract and central termination sequence of HIV-1
   3991..4305    +  promoter       tight TRE promoter: Tet-responsive promoter PTight, consisting of seven tet operator sequences followed by the minimal CMV promoter
   4326..4350    +  protein_bind   attB1: mutant version of attB; recombination site for the Gateway® BP reaction BP Clonase™
   4356..4622    +  CDS            BANF1: BAF_HUMAN - Also known as BAF, BCRG1. Experimental evidence at protein level: Swiss-Prot protein existence level 1. (Microbial infection) In case of poxvirus infection, has an antiviral activity by blocking viral DNA replication. From Homo sapiens (Human).
   4624..4648    -  protein_bind   attB2: mutant version of attB; recombination site for the Gateway® BP reaction BP Clonase™
   4665..4683    +  CDS            9xHis (fragment): 9xHis affinity tag
   4693..5203    +  promoter       hPGK promoter: human phosphoglycerate kinase 1 promoter
   5213..5809    +  CDS            PuroR (fragment): puromycin N-acetyltransferase; pac from Streptomyces; confers resistance to puromycin
   5864..6561    +  CDS            rtTA3 (fragment): reverse tetracycline transactivator 3 activates expression from Tet-responsive promoters in the presence of doxycycline
   6491..6601    +  CDS            VP48: 3 tandem repeats of the minimal activation domain of herpes simplex virus VP16 (Cheng et al., 2013)
   6637..7185    +  misc_feature   WPRE (fragment): woodchuck hepatitis virus posttranscriptional regulatory element
   7211..7282    +  CDS            nef (fragment): NEF_HV1Z2 - Experimental evidence at protein level: Swiss-Prot protein existence level 1. Extracellular Nef protein targets CD4(+) T-lymphocytes for apoptosis by interacting with CXCR4 surface receptors. From Human immunodeficiency virus type 1 group M subtype D (isolate Z2/CDC-Z34) (HIV-1).
   7284..7517    +  LTR            3' LTR (ΔU3): self-inactivating 3' long terminal repeat (LTR) from HIV-1
   7589..7710    +  polyA_signal   SV40 poly(A) signal: SV40 polyadenylation signal
   7750..7885    +  rep_origin     SV40 ori: SV40 origin of replication
   7893..7956    +  promoter       AmpR promoter: bla
   7957..845     +  CDS            AmpR (across the origin): β-lactamase; bla; confers resistance to ampicillin, carbenicillin, and related antibiotics
>Addgene plasmid #199649 | BAF-S4A-tet-puro | addgene full sequence | sequence record 394433 | Addgene NGS Result
TCCGTGTCGCCCTTATTCCCTTTTTTGCGGCATTTTGCCTTCCTGTTTTTGCTCACCCAGAAACGCTGGT
GAAAGTAAAAGATGCTGAAGATCAGTTGGGTGCACGAGTGGGTTACATCGAACTGGATCTCAACAGCGGT
AAGATCCTTGAGAGTTTTCGCCCCGAAGAACGTTTTCCAATGATGAGCACTTTTAAAGTTCTGCTATGTG
GCGCGGTATTATCCCGTATTGACGCCGGGCAAGAGCAACTCGGTCGCCGCATACACTATTCTCAGAATGA
CTTGGTTGAGTACTCACCAGTCACAGAAAAGCATCTTACGGATGGCATGACAGTAAGAGAATTATGCAGT
GCTGCCATAACCATGAGTGATAACACTGCGGCCAACTTACTTCTGACAACGATCGGAGGACCGAAGGAGC
TAACCGCTTTTTTGCACAACATGGGGGATCATGTAACTCGCCTTGATCGTTGGGAACCGGAGCTGAATGA
AGCCATACCAAACGACGAGCGTGACACCACGATGCCTGTAGCAATGGCAACAACGTTGCGCAAACTATTA
ACTGGCGAACTACTTACTCTAGCTTCCCGGCAACAATTAATAGACTGGATGGAGGCGGATAAAGTTGCAG
GACCACTTCTGCGCTCGGCCCTTCCGGCTGGCTGGTTTATTGCTGATAAATCTGGAGCCGGTGAGCGTGG
GTCTCGCGGTATCATTGCAGCACTGGGGCCAGATGGTAAGCCCTCCCGTATCGTAGTTATCTACACGACG
GGGAGTCAGGCAACTATGGATGAACGAAATAGACAGATCGCTGAGATAGGTGCCTCACTGATTAAGCATT
GGTAACTGTCAGACCAAGTTTACTCATATATACTTTAGATTGATTTAAAACTTCATTTTTAATTTAAAAG
GATCTAGGTGAAGATCCTTTTTGATAATCTCATGACCAAAATCCCTTAACGTGAGTTTTCGTTCCACTGA
GCGTCAGACCCCGTAGAAAAGATCAAAGGATCTTCTTGAGATCCTTTTTTTCTGCGCGTAATCTGCTGCT
TGCAAACAAAAAAACCACCGCTACCAGCGGTGGTTTGTTTGCCGGATCAAGAGCTACCAACTCTTTTTCC
GAAGGTAACTGGCTTCAGCAGAGCGCAGATACCAAATACTGTTCTTCTAGTGTAGCCGTAGTTAGGCCAC
CACTTCAAGAACTCTGTAGCACCGCCTACATACCTCGCTCTGCTAATCCTGTTACCAGTGGCTGCTGCCA
GTGGCGATAAGTCGTGTCTTACCGGGTTGGACTCAAGACGATAGTTACCGGATAAGGCGCAGCGGTCGGG
CTGAACGGGGGGTTCGTGCACACAGCCCAGCTTGGAGCGAACGACCTACACCGAACTGAGATACCTACAG
CGTGAGCTATGAGAAAGCGCCACGCTTCCCGAAGGGAGAAAGGCGGACAGGTATCCGGTAAGCGGCAGGG
TCGGAACAGGAGAGCGCACGAGGGAGCTTCCAGGGGGAAACGCCTGGTATCTTTATAGTCCTGTCGGGTT
TCGCCACCTCTGACTTGAGCGTCGATTTTTGTGATGCTCGTCAGGGGGGCGGAGCCTATGGAAAAACGCC
AGCAACGCGGCCTTTTTACGGTTCCTGGCCTTTTGCTGGCCTTTTGCTCACATGTTCTTTCCTGCGTTAT
CCCCTGATTCTGTGGATAACCGTATTACCGCCTTTGAGTGAGCTGATACCGCTCGCCGCAGCCGAACGAC
CGAGCGCAGCGAGTCAGTGAGCGAGGAAGCGGAAGAGCGCCCAATACGCAAACCGCCTCTCCCCGCGCGT
TGGCCGATTCATTAATGCAGCTGGCACGACAGGTTTCCCGACTGGAAAGCGGGCAGTGAGCGCAACGCAA
TTAATGTGAGTTAGCTCACTCATTAGGCACCCCAGGCTTTACACTTTATGCTTCCGGCTCGTATGTTGTG
TGGAATTGTGAGCGGATAACAATTTCACACAGGAAACAGCTATGACCATGATTACGCCAAGCGCGCAATT
AACCCTCACTAAAGGGAACAAAAGCTGGAGCTGCAAGCTTAATGTAGTCTTATGCAATACTCTTGTAGTC
TTGCAACATGGTAACGATGAGTTAGCAACATGCCTTACAAGGAGAGAAAAAGCACCGTGCATGCCGATTG
GTGGAAGTAAGGTGGTACGATCGTGCCTTATTAGGAAGGCAACAGACGGGTCTGACATGGATTGGACGAA
CCACTGAATTGCCGCATTGCAGAGATATTGTATTTAAGTGCCTAGCTCGATACATAAACGGGTCTCTCTG
GTTAGACCAGATCTGAGCCTGGGAGCTCTCTGGCTAACTAGGGAACCCACTGCTTAAGCCTCAATAAAGC
TTGCCTTGAGTGCTTCAAGTAGTGTGTGCCCGTCTGTTGTGTGACTCTGGTAACTAGAGATCCCTCAGAC
CCTTTTAGTCAGTGTGGAAAATCTCTAGCAGTGGCGCCCGAACAGGGACTTGAAAGCGAAAGGGAAACCA
GAGGAGCTCTCTCGACGCAGGACTCGGCTTGCTGAAGCGCGCACGGCAAGAGGCGAGGGGCGGCGACTGG
TGAGTACGCCAAAAATTTTGACTAGCGGAGGCTAGAAGGAGAGAGATGGGTGCGAGAGCGTCAGTATTAA
GCGGGGGAGAATTAGATCGCGATGGGAAAAAATTCGGTTAAGGCCAGGGGGAAAGAAAAAATATAAATTA
AAACATATAGTATGGGCAAGCAGGGAGCTAGAACGATTCGCAGTTAATCCTGGCCTGTTAGAAACATCAG
AAGGCTGTAGACAAATACTGGGACAGCTACAACCATCCCTTCAGACAGGATCAGAAGAACTTAGATCATT
ATATAATACAGTAGCAACCCTCTATTGTGTGCATCAAAGGATAGAGATAAAAGACACCAAGGAAGCTTTA
GACAAGATAGAGGAAGAGCAAAACAAAAGTAAGACCACCGCACAGCAAGCGGCCGCTGATCTTCAGACCT
GGAGGAGGAGATATGAGGGACAATTGGAGAAGTGAATTATATAAATATAAAGTAGTAAAAATTGAACCAT
TAGGAGTAGCACCCACCAAGGCAAAGAGAAGAGTGGTGCAGAGAGAAAAAAGAGCAGTGGGAATAGGAGC
TTTGTTCCTTGGGTTCTTGGGAGCAGCAGGAAGCACTATGGGCGCAGCGTCAATGACGCTGACGGTACAG
GCCAGACAATTATTGTCTGGTATAGTGCAGCAGCAGAACAATTTGCTGAGGGCTATTGAGGCGCAACAGC
ATCTGTTGCAACTCACAGTCTGGGGCATCAAGCAGCTCCAGGCAAGAATCCTGGCTGTGGAAAGATACCT
AAAGGATCAACAGCTCCTGGGGATTTGGGGTTGCTCTGGAAAACTCATTTGCACCACTGCTGTGCCTTGG
AATGCTAGTTGGAGTAATAAATCTCTGGAACAGATTTGGAATCACACGACCTGGATGGAGTGGGACAGAG
AAATTAACAATTACACAAGCTTAATACACTCCTTAATTGAAGAATCGCAAAACCAGCAAGAAAAGAATGA
ACAAGAATTATTGGAATTAGATAAATGGGCAAGTTTGTGGAATTGGTTTAACATAACAAATTGGCTGTGG
TATATAAAATTATTCATAATGATAGTAGGAGGCTTGGTAGGTTTAAGAATAGTTTTTGCTGTACTTTCTA
TAGTGAATAGAGTTAGGCAGGGATATTCACCATTATCGTTTCAGACCCACCTCCCAACCCCGAGGGGACA
ATTCTCGACCTCGAGACAAATGGCAGTATTCATCCACAATTTTAAAAGAAAAGGGGGGATTGGGGGGTAC
AGTGCAGGGGAAAGAATAGTAGACATAATAGCAACAGACATACAAACTAAAGAATTACAAAAACAAATTA
CAAAAATTCAAAATTTTCGGGTTTATTACAGGGACAGCAGAGATCCACTTTGGCCGCGAATCGATATGTC
GAGTTTACTCCCTATCAGTGATAGAGAACGTATGTCGAGTTTACTCCCTATCAGTGATAGAGAACGATGT
CGAGTTTACTCCCTATCAGTGATAGAGAACGTATGTCGAGTTTACTCCCTATCAGTGATAGAGAACGTAT
GTCGAGTTTACTCCCTATCAGTGATAGAGAACGTATGTCGAGTTTATCCCTATCAGTGATAGAGAACGTA
TGTCGAGTTTACTCCCTATCAGTGATAGAGAACGTATGTCGAGGTAGGCGTGTACGGTGGGAGGCCTATA
TAAGCAGAGCTCGTTTAGTGAACCGTCAGATCGCCTGGAGAATTGGCTAGCATCAACAAGTTTGTACAAA
AAAGCAGGCTTCACCATGACAACCGCCCAGAAACATCGTGACTTCGTGGCAGAGCCCATGGGGGAGAAGC
CAGTGGGGAGCCTGGCTGGGATTGGTGAAGTCCTGGGCAAGAAGCTGGAGGAAAGGGGTTTTGACAAGGC
CTATGTTGTCCTTGGCCAGTTTCTGGTGCTAAAGAAAGATGAAGACCTCTTCCGGGAATGGCTGAAAGAC
ACTTGTGGCGCCAACGCCAAGCAGTCCCGGGACTGCTTCGGATGCCTTCGAGAGTGGTGCGACGCCTTCT
TGCACCCAGCTTTCTTGTACAAAGTGGTTTAGTAATGAACCGGTCCACCACCACCACCACCACTAAGGAT
CCGGGGTTGGGGTTGCGCCTTTTCCAAGGCAGCCCTGGGTTTGCGCAGGGACGCGGCTGCTCTGGGCGTG
GTTCCGGGAAACGCAGCGGCGCCGACCCTGGGTCTCGCACATTCTTCACGTCCGTTCGCAGCGTCACCCG
GATCTTCGCCGCTACCCTTGTGGGCCCCCCGGCGACGCTTCCTGCTCCGCCCCTAAGTCGGGAAGGTTCC
TTGCGGTTCGCGGCGTGCCGGACGTGACAAACGGAAGCCGCACGTCTCACTAGTACCCTCGCAGACGGAC
AGCGCCAGGGAGCAATGGCAGCGCGCCGACCGCGATGGGCTGTGGCCAATAGCGGCTGCTCAGCAGGGCG
CGCCGAGAGCAGCGGCCGGGAAGGGGCGGTGCGGGAGGCGGGGTGTGGGGCGGTAGTGTGGGCCCTGTTC
CTGCCCGCGCGGTGTTCCGCATTCTGCAAGCCTCCGGAGCGCACGTCGGCAGTCGGCTCCCTCGTTGACC
GAATCACCGACCTCTCTCCCCAGCAATTCACCATGACCGAGTACAAGCCCACGGTGCGCCTCGCCACCCG
CGACGACGTCCCCAGGGCCGTACGCACCCTCGCCGCCGCGTTCGCCGACTACCCCGCCACGCGCCACACC
GTCGATCCGGACCGCCACATCGAGCGGGTCACCGAGCTGCAAGAACTCTTCCTCACGCGCGTCGGGCTCG
ACATCGGCAAGGTGTGGGTCGCGGACGACGGCGCCGCGGTGGCGGTCTGGACCACGCCGGAGAGCGTCGA
AGCGGGGGCGGTGTTCGCCGAGATCGGCCCGCGCATGGCCGAGTTGAGCGGTTCCCGGCTGGCCGCGCAG
CAACAGATGGAAGGCCTCCTGGCGCCGCACCGGCCCAAGGAGCCCGCGTGGTTCCTGGCCACCGTCGGCG
TCTCGCCCGACCACCAGGGCAAGGGTCTGGGCAGCGCCGTCGTGCTCCCCGGAGTGGAGGCGGCCGAGCG
CGCCGGGGTGCCCGCCTTCCTGGAGACCTCCGCGCCCCGCAACCTCCCCTTCTACGAGCGGCTCGGCTTC
ACCGTCACCGCCGACGTCGAGGTGCCCGAAGGACCGCGCACCTGGTGCATGACCCGCAAGCCCGGTGCCG
AAGGTAGAGGTTCTCTCCTCACTTGTGGTGATGTTGAAGAAAACCCTGGTCCAATGTCTAGACTGGACAA
GAGCAAAGTCATAAACGGAGCTCTGGAATTACTCAATGGTGTCGGTATCGAAGGCCTGACGACAAGGAAA
CTCGCTCAAAAGCTGGGAGTTGAGCAGCCTACCCTGTACTGGCACGTGAAGAACAAGCGGGCCCTGCTCG
ATGCCCTGCCAATCGAGATGCTGGACAGGCATCATACCCACTTCTGCCCCCTGGAAGGCGAGTCATGGCA
AGACTTTCTGCGGAACAACGCCAAGTCATACCGCTGTGCTCTCCTCTCACATCGCGACGGGGCTAAAGTG
CATCTCGGCACCCGCCCAACAGAGAAACAGTACGAAACCCTGGAAAATCAGCTCGCGTTCCTGTGTCAGC
AAGGCTTCTCCCTGGAGAACGCACTGTACGCTCTGTCCGCCGTGGGCCACTTTACACTGGGCTGCGTATT
GGAGGAACAGGAGCATCAAGTAGCAAAAGAGGAAAGAGAGACACCTACCACCGATTCTATGCCCCCACTT
CTGAGACAAGCAATTGAGCTGTTCGACCGGCAGGGAGCCGAACCTGCCTTCCTTTTCGGCCTGGAACTAA
TCATATGTGGCCTGGAGAAACAGCTAAAGTGCGAAAGCGGCGGGCCGACCGACGCCCTTGACGATTTTGA
CTTAGACATGCTCCCAGCCGATGCCCTTGACGACTTTGACCTTGATATGCTGCCTGCTGACGCTCTTGAC
GATTTTGACCTTGACATGCTCCCCGGGTAACTAAGTAAGGATCGATCCAAGATATCGTATTCTTAACTAT
GTTGCTCCTTTTACGCTATGTGGATACGCTGCTTTAATGCCTTTGTATCATGCTATTGCTTCCCGTATGG
CTTTCATTTTCTCCTCCTTGTATAAATCCTGGTTGCTGTCTCTTTATGAGGAGTTGTGGCCCGTTGTCAG
GCAACGTGGCGTGGTGTGCACTGTGTTTGCTGACGCAACCCCCACTGGTTGGGGCATTGCCACCACCTGT
CAGCTCCTTTCCGGGACTTTCGCTTTCCCCCTCCCTATTGCCACGGCGGAACTCATCGCCGCCTGCCTTG
CCCGCTGCTGGACAGGGGCTCGGCTGTTGGGCACTGACAATTCCGTGGTGTTGTCGGGGAAGCTGACGTC
CTTTCCATGGCTGCTCGCCTGTGTTGCCACCTGGATTCTGCGCGGGACGTCCTTCTGCTACGTCCCTTCG
GCCCTCAATCCAGCGGACCTTCCTTCCCGCGGCCTGCTGCCGGCTCTGCGGCCTCTTCCGCGTCTTCGCC
TTCGCCCTCAGACGAGTCGGATCTCCCTTTGGGCCGCCTCCCCGCCTGTTTCGCCTCGGCGTCCGGACTA
GAGGTACCTTTAAGACCAATGACTTACAAGGCAGCTGTAGATCTTAGCCACTTTTTAAAAGAAAAGGGGG
GACTGGAAGGGCTAATTCACTCCCAACGAAGACAAGATCTGCTTTTTGCTTGTACTGGGTCTCTCTGGTT
AGACCAGATCTGAGCCTGGGAGCTCTCTGGCTAACTAGGGAACCCACTGCTTAAGCCTCAATAAAGCTTG
CCTTGAGTGCTTCAAGTAGTGTGTGCCCGTCTGTTGTGTGACTCTGGTAACTAGAGATCCCTCAGACCCT
TTTAGTCAGTGTGGAAAATCTCTAGCAGTAGTAGTTCATGTCATCTTATTATTCAGTATTTATAACTTGC
AAAGAAATGAATATCAGAGAGTGAGAGGAACTTGTTTATTGCAGCTTATAATGGTTACAAATAAAGCAAT
AGCATCACAAATTTCACAAATAAAGCATTTTTTTCACTGCATTCTAGTTGTGGTTTGTCCAAACTCATCA
ATGTATCTTATCATGTCTGGCTCTAGCTATCCCGCCCCTAACTCCGCCCATCCCGCCCCTAACTCCGCCC
AGTTCCGCCCATTCTCCGCCCCATGGCTGACTAATTTTTTTTATTTATGCAGAGGCCGAGGCCGCCTCGG
CCTCTGAGCTATTCCAGAAGTAGTGAGGAGGCTTTTTTGGAGGCCTTTCAAATATGTATCCGCTCATGAG
ACAATAACCCTGATAAATGCTTCAATAATATTGAAAAAGGAAGAGTATGAGTATTCAACATT
