>Addgene plasmid #199649 | BAF-S4A-tet-puro | depositor partial sequence | sequence record 387000 | Sequence from LNCX primer
GGGCGGGGATGGCTAGCATCACAGTTTGTACAAAAAAGCAGGCTTCACCATGACAACCGCCCAGAAACAT
CGTGACTTCGTGGCAGAGCCCATGGGGGAGAAGCCAGTGGGGAGCCTGGCTGGGATTGGTGAAGTCCTGG
GCAAGAAGCTGGAGGAAAGGGGTTTTGACAAGGCCTATGTTGTCCTTGGCCAGTTTCTGGTGCTAAAGAA
AGATGAAGACCTCTTCCGGGAATGGCTGAAAGACACTTGTGGCGCCAACGCCAAGCAGTCCCGGGACTGC
TTCGGATGCCTTCGAGAGTGGTGCGACGCCTTCTTGCACCCAGCTTTCTTGTACAAAGTGGTTTAGTAAT
GAACCGGTCCACCACCACCACCACCACTAAGGATCCGGGGTTGGGGTTGCGCCTTTTCCAAGGCAGCCCT
GGGTTTGCGCAGGGACGCGGCTGCTCTGGGCGTGGTTCCGGGAAACGCAGCGGCGCCGACCCTGGGTCTC
GCACATTCTTCACGTCCGTTCGCAGCGTCACCCGGATCTTCGCCGCTACCCTTGTGGGCCCCCCGGCGAC
GCTTCCTGCTCCGCCCCTAAGTCGGGAAGGTTCCTTGCGGTTCGCGGCGTGCCGGACGTGACAAACGGAA
GCCGCACGTCTCACTAGTACCCTCGCAGACGGACAGCGCCAGGGAGCAATGGCAGCGCGCCGACCGCGAT
GGGCTGTGGCCAATAGCGGCTGCTCAGCAGGGCGCGCCGAGAGCAGCGGCCGGGAAGGGGCGGTGCGGGA
GGCGGGGTGTGGGGCGGGTAGTGTGGGCCCTGTTCCTGCCCGCGCGGTGTTCCGCATTCTGCAAGCCTCC
GGAGCGCACGTCGGCAGTCGGCTCCCTCGTTGACCGAATCACCGACCTCTCTCCCAGCAATTCACCATGA
CCGAGTACAAGCCCACGGTGCGCCTCGCACCCGCGACGACATCCCCAGGGGCGTACGCACCCTCGCCGCC
GCGGTCGCCGACTACCCCGCCACGCGCCACACCGTCGATCCGGACAGCCCATCGAGCGGGTCACGAGCTG
CAGGAATCTTCTCTACTCGCGTCTGGCTCGACATCGCAAGGTGGGGTGCCGGGAAAAGTCCCCGTGGCGT
CTGAACACTACCGAAACAGCCAACCGAGGCGGGGTTCTCGAATCAGACCCGCATGGCNANNAGCGGTCNG
CTGGGCCGCANCACCAATGAAGACATCATGAGTCGTCTCGTGCACG
